>Addgene plasmid #238518 | pMH_MBP_AtSOG1_54-499 | addgene full sequence | sequence record 477132 | Addgene NGS Result
TTGAGATCCTTTTTTTCTGCGCGTAATCTGCTGCTTGCAAACAAAAAAACCACCGCTACCAGCGGTGGTT
TGTTTGCCGGATCAAGAGCTACCAACTCTTTTTCCGAAGGTAACTGGCTTCAGCAGAGCGCAGATACCAA
ATACTGTCCTTCTAGTGTAGCCGTAGTTAGGCCACCACTTCAAGAACTCTGTAGCACCGCCTACATACCT
CGCTCTGCTAATCCTGTTACCAGTGGCTGCTGCCAGTGGCGATAAGTCGTGTCTTACCGGGTTGGACTCA
AGACGATAGTTACCGGATAAGGCGCAGCGGTCGGGCTGAACGGGGGGTTCGTGCACACAGCCCAGCTTGG
AGCGAACGACCTACACCGAACTGAGATACCTACAGCGTGAGCTATGAGAAAGCGCCACGCTTCCCGAAGG
GAGAAAGGCGGACAGGTATCCGGTAAGCGGCAGGGTCGGAACAGGAGAGCGCACGAGGGAGCTTCCAGGG
GGAAACGCCTGGTATCTTTATAGTCCTGTCGGGTTTCGCCACCTCTGACTTGAGCGTCGATTTTTGTGAT
GCTCGTCAGGGGGGCGGAGCCTATGGAAAAACGCCAGCAACGCGGCCTTTTTACGGTTCCTGGCCTTTTG
CTGGCCTTTTGCTCACATGTTCTTTCCTGCGTTATCCCCTGATTCTGTGGATAACCGTATTACCGCCTTT
GAGTGAGCTGATACCGCTCGCCGCAGCCGAACGACCGAGCGCAGCGAGTCAGTGAGCGAGGAAGCGGAAG
AGCGCCTGATGCGGTATTTTCTCCTTACGCATCTGTGCGGTATTTCACACCGCAATGGTGCACTCTCAGT
ACAATCTGCTCTGATGCCGCATAGTTAAGCCAGTATACACTCCGCTATCGCTACGTGACTGGGTCATGGC
TGCGCCCCGACACCCGCCAACACCCGCTGACGCGCCCTGACGGGCTTGTCTGCTCCCGGCATCCGCTTAC
AGACAAGCTGTGACCGTCTCCGGGAGCTGCATGTGTCAGAGGTTTTCACCGTCATCACCGAAACGCGCGA
GGCAGCTGCGGTAAAGCTCATCAGCGTGGTCGTGAAGCGATTCACAGATGTCTGCCTGTTCATCCGCGTC
CAGCTCGTTGAGTTTCTCCAGAAGCGTTAATGTCTGGCTTCTGATAAAGCGGGCCATGTTAAGGGCGGTT
TTTTCCTGTTTGGTCACTGATGCCTCCGTGTAAGGGGGATTTCTGTTCATGGGGGTAATGATACCGATGA
AACGAGAGAGGATGCTCACGATACGGGTTACTGATGATGAACATGCCCGGTTACTGGAACGTTGTGAGGG
TAAACAACTGGCGGTATGGATGCGGCGGGACCAGAGAAAAATCACTCAGGGTCAATGCCAGCGCTTCGTT
AATACAGATGTAGGTGTTCCACAGGGTAGCCAGCAGCATCCTGCGATGCAGATCCGGAACATAATGGTGC
AGGGCGCTGACTTCCGCGTTTCCAGACTTTACGAAACACGGAAACCGAAGACCATTCATGTTGTTGCTCA
GGTCGCAGACGTTTTGCAGCAGCAGTCGCTTCACGTTCGCTCGCGTATCGGTGATTCATTCTGCTAACCA
GTAAGGCAACCCCGCCAGCCTAGCCGGGTCCTCAACGACAGGAGCACGATCATGCGCACCCGTGGGGCCG
CCATGCCGGCGATAATGGCCTGCTTCTCGCCGAAACGTTTGGTGGCGGGACCAGTGACGAAGGCTTGAGC
GAGGGCGTGCAAGATTCCGAATACCGCAAGCGACAGGCCGATCATCGTCGCGCTCCAGCGAAAGCGGTCC
TCGCCGAAAATGACCCAGAGCGCTGCCGGCACCTGTCCTACGAGTTGCATGATAAAGAAGACAGTCATAA
GTGCGGCGACGATAGTCATGCCCCGCGCCCACCGGAAGGAGCTGACTGGGTTGAAGGCTCTCAAGGGCAT
CGGTCGAGATCCCGGTGCCTAATGAGTGAGCTAACTTACATTAATTGCGTTGCGCTCACTGCCCGCTTTC
CAGTCGGGAAACCTGTCGTGCCAGCTGCATTAATGAATCGGCCAACGCGCGGGGAGAGGCGGTTTGCGTA
TTGGGCGCCAGGGTGGTTTTTCTTTTCACCAGTGAGACGGGCAACAGCTGATTGCCCTTCACCGCCTGGC
CCTGAGAGAGTTGCAGCAAGCGGTCCACGCTGGTTTGCCCCAGCAGGCGAAAATCCTGTTTGATGGTGGT
TAACGGCGGGATATAACATGAGCTGTCTTCGGTATCGTCGTATCCCACTACCGAGATATCCGCACCAACG
CGCAGCCCGGACTCGGTAATGGCGCGCATTGCGCCCAGCGCCATCTGATCGTTGGCAACCAGCATCGCAG
TGGGAACGATGCCCTCATTCAGCATTTGCATGGTTTGTTGAAAACCGGACATGGCACTCCAGTCGCCTTC
CCGTTCCGCTATCGGCTGAATTTGATTGCGAGTGAGATATTTATGCCAGCCAGCCAGACGCAGACGCGCC
GAGACAGAACTTAATGGGCCCGCTAACAGCGCGATTTGCTGGTGACCCAATGCGACCAGATGCTCCACGC
CCAGTCGCGTACCGTCTTCATGGGAGAAAATAATACTGTTGATGGGTGTCTGGTCAGAGACATCAAGAAA
TAACGCCGGAACATTAGTGCAGGCAGCTTCCACAGCAATGGCATCCTGGTCATCCAGCGGATAGTTAATG
ATCAGCCCACTGACGCGTTGCGCGAGAAGATTGTGCACCGCCGCTTTACAGGCTTCGACGCCGCTTCGTT
CTACCATCGACACCACCACGCTGGCACCCAGTTGATCGGCGCGAGATTTAATCGCCGCGACAATTTGCGA
CGGCGCGTGCAGGGCCAGACTGGAGGTGGCAACGCCAATCAGCAACGACTGTTTGCCCGCCAGTTGTTGT
GCCACGCGGTTGGGAATGTAATTCAGCTCCGCCATCGCCGCTTCCACTTTTTCCCGCGTTTTCGCAGAAA
CGTGGCTGGCCTGGTTCACCACGCGGGAAACGGTCTGATAAGAGACACCGGCATACTCTGCGACATCGTA
TAACGTTACTGGTTTCACATTCACCACCCTGAATTGACTCTCTTCCGGGCGCTATCATGCCATACCGCGA
AAGGTTTTGCGCCATTCGATGGTGTCCGGGATCTCGACGCTCTCCCTTATGCGACTCCTGCATTAGGAAG
CAGCCCAGTAGTAGGTTGAGGCCGTTGAGCACCGCCGCCGCAAGGAATGGTGCATGCAAGGAGATGGCGC
CCAACAGTCCCCCGGCCACGGGGCCTGCCACCATACCCACGCCGAAACAAGCGCTCATGAGCCCGAAGTG
GCGAGCCCGATCTTCCCCATCGGTGATGTCGGCGATATAGGCGCCAGCAACCGCACCTGTGGCGCCGGTG
ATGCCGGCCACGATGCGTCCGGCGTAGAGGATCGAGATCTCGATCCCGCGAAATTAATACGACTCACTAT
AGGGGAATTGTGAGCGGATAACAATTCCCCTCTAGAAATAATTTTGTTTAACTTTAAGAAGGAGATATAC
CATGCATCATCATCACCATCACCACCACGGTGCCTCTTGGTCCCACCCCCAGTTCGAAAAGGGATCTGGA
TCTATGAAAATCGAAGAAGGTAAACTGGTAATCTGGATTAACGGCGATAAAGGCTATAACGGTCTCGCTG
AAGTCGGTAAGAAATTCGAGAAAGATACCGGAATTAAAGTCACCGTTGAGCATCCGGATAAACTGGAAGA
GAAATTCCCACAGGTTGCGGCAACTGGCGATGGCCCTGACATTATCTTCTGGGCACACGACCGCTTTGGT
GGCTACGCTCAATCTGGCCTGTTGGCTGAAATCACCCCGGACAAAGCGTTCCAGGACAAGCTGTATCCGT
TTACCTGGGATGCCGTACGTTACAACGGCAAGCTGATTGCTTACCCGATCGCTGTTGAAGCGTTATCGCT
GATTTATAACAAAGACCTGCTGCCGAACCCGCCAAAAACCTGGGAAGAGATCCCGGCGCTGGATAAAGAA
CTGAAAGCGAAAGGTAAGAGCGCGCTGATGTTCAACCTGCAAGAACCGTACTTCACCTGGCCGCTGATTG
CTGCTGACGGGGGTTATGCGTTCAAGTATGAAAACGGCAAGTACGACATTAAAGACGTGGGCGTGGATAA
CGCTGGCGCGAAAGCGGGTCTGACCTTCCTGGTTGACCTGATTAAAAACAAACACATGAATGCAGACACC
GATTACTCCATCGCAGAAGCTGCCTTTAATAAAGGCGAAACAGCGATGACCATCAACGGCCCGTGGGCAT
GGTCCAACATCGACACCAGCAAAGTGAATTATGGTGTAACGGTACTGCCGACCTTCAAGGGTCAACCATC
CAAACCGTTCGTTGGCGTGCTGAGCGCAGGTATTAACGCCGCCAGTCCGAACAAAGAGCTGGCAAAAGAG
TTCCTCGAAAACTATCTGCTGACTGATGAAGGTCTGGAAGCGGTTAATAAAGACAAACCGCTGGGTGCCG
TAGCGCTGAAGTCTTACGAGGAAGAGTTGGCGAAAGATCCACGTATTGCCGCCACTATGGAAAACGCCCA
GAAAGGTGAAATCATGCCGAACATCCCGCAGATGTCCGCTTTCTGGTATGCCGTGCGTACTGCGGTGATC
AACGCCGCCAGCGGTCGTCAGACTGTCGATGAAGCCCTGAAAGACGCGCAGACTAATTCGGGATCTGGCA
GTGGTTCTGAGAATCTTTATTTTCAGGGCGCCGATTGGCCAGGATTGCCTCGAGGTGTGAAATTTGATCC
ATCTGATCCTGAGATCATATGGCATTTGCTAGCCAAATCTGGTTTGTCAGGGTTAAGCTCACACCCTTTC
ATTGATGAGTTCATCCCAACCGTCAATCAAGATGATGGAATCTGTTACACTCATCCTAAGAATTTACCAG
GTGTTAAGAGTGATGGGACGGTGTCTCACTTCTTCCATAAAGCAATCAAAGCTTATAGCACAGGAACTCG
AAAGCGTAGAAAGATTCACGACGATGATTTTGGCGATGTGCGCTGGCATAAGACAGGAAGAACGAAACCG
GTTGTGTTGGATGGTGTTCAAAGAGGTTGCAAGAAGATAATGGTTCTCTATGGCGGAAAAGCTGTGAAAA
CCAACTGGGTGATGCACCAATACCATTTGGGAATAGAAGAAGACGAGAAGGAAGGTGATTATGTTGTTTC
TAAGATTTTCTACCAGCAGCCACAACAGCTAGTAGTCAAGCGAGGTGATAAAGCTGAACAGGAAGTCTCT
GAGGATATCTTTGCTGCAGTGACTCCAACAGCGGATCCTGTCACTCCAAAATTAGCTACACCTGAGCCTC
GAAATGCTGTGCGAATTTGCTCTGATTCTCACATTGCCAGTGACTATGTTACTCCCAGTGACTATGTATC
TGCCCATGAGGTTTCTCTTGCCGAGACATCCGAGGTAATGTGTATGGAAGATGAGGTTCAGAGTATTCAA
CCTAATCATGAAAGACCAAGTTCTGGGCCTGAGCTGGAGCACGGACTTGAAAACGGAGCAAAAGAAATGT
TAGATGATAAAGAGGAGCAAGAGAAGGATAGAGACAATGAAAACCAAGGTGAGGAAGATCCGACGTGGTT
TGACAGTGGATCTCAGTTTATCTTGAATTCGCAACAGCTTGTGGAAGCCTTGTCTCTTTGCGACGATCTC
TTGGGATCACAGGACAGGGAGGAAAACACAAACAGTGGAAGCTTAAAGGATAAACAACCATGTATTGCGG
ATTACGCACACCTAGGACCAGAAGACTTCAAACGTGATCTGGAGGAATGTCAGAAAATCGTTCTTGATCC
CTCTAACATAGAGCTTGATACTCCACCTGAGTTTCGTCTGAGCCAGCTGGAATTTGGATCACAGGACAGC
TTTCTCGCTTGGGGGACTGGAAAGACTGATTAAGCCGCACTCGAGCACCACCACCACCACCACTGAGATC
CGGCTGCTAACAAAGCCCGAAAGGAAGCTGAGTTGGCTGCTGCCACCGCTGAGCAATAACTAGCATAACC
CCTTGGGGCCTCTAAACGGGTCTTGAGGGGTTTTTTGCTGAAAGGAGGAACTATATCCGGATTGGCGAAT
GGG
[124 nt withheld, positions 6164-6287]
C
[91 nt withheld, positions 6289-6379]
A
[49 nt withheld, positions 6381-6429]
CCTTTGACGTTGGAGTCCACGTTCTTT
[37 nt withheld, positions 6457-6493]
ACCCTATCTCGGTCTATTCTTTTGATTTATAAGGGATTTTGCCGATTTCGGCCTATTGGTTAAAAAATGA
GCTGATTTAACAAAAATTTAACGCGAATTTTAACAAAATATTAACGCTTACAATTTAGGTGGCACTTTTC
GGGGAAATGTGCGCGGAACCCCTATTTGTTTATTTTTCTAAATACATTCAAATATGTATCCGCTCATGAA
TTAATTCTTAGAAAAACTCATCGAGCATCAAATGAAACTGCAATTTATTCATATCAGGATTATCAATACC
ATATTTTTGAAAAAGCCGTTTCTGTAATGAAGGAGAAAACTCACCGAGGCAGTTCCATAGGATGGCAAGA
TCCTGGTATCGGTCTGCGATTCCGACTCGTCCAACATCAATACAACCTATTAATTTCCCCTCGTCAAAAA
TAAGGTTATCAAGTGAGAAATCACCATGAGTGACGACTGAATCCGGTGAGAATGGCAAAAGTTTATGCAT
TTCTTTCCAGACTTGTTCAACAGGCCAGCCATTACGCTCGTCATCAAAATCACTCGCATCAACCAAACCG
TTATTCATTCGTGATTGCGCCTGAGCGAGACGAAATACGCGATCGCTGTTAAAAGGACAATTACAAACAG
GAATCGAATGCAACCGGCGCAGGAACACTGCCAGCGCATCAACAATATTTTCACCTGAATCAGGATATTC
TTCTAATACCTGGAATGCTGTTTTCCCGGGGATCGCAGTGGTGAGTAACCATGCATCATCAGGAGTACGG
ATAAAATGCTTGATGGTCGGAAGAGGCATAAATTCCGTCAGCCAGTTTAGTCTGACCATCTCATCTGTAA
CATCATTGGCAACGCTACCTTTGCCATGTTTCAGAAACAACTCTGGCGCATCGGGCTTCCCATACAATCG
ATAGATTGTCGCACCTGATTGCCCGACATTATCGCGAGCCCATTTATACCCATATAAATCAGCATCCATG
TTGGAATTTAATCGCGGCCTAGAGCAAGACGTTTCCCGTTGAATATGGCTCATAACACCCCTTGTATTAC
TGTTTATGTAAGCAGACAGTTTTATTGTTCATGACCAAAATCCCTTAACGTGAGTTTTCGTTCCACTGAG
CGTCAGACCCCGTAGAAAAGATCAAAGGATCTTC
Features (pLannotate 1.2.2; 21 found; start..end, strand, type, name):
      1..589     +  rep_origin     ori: high-copy-number ColE1/pMB1/pBR322/pUC origin of replication
    775..914     -  misc_feature   bom: basis of mobility region from pBR322
   1016..1207    -  CDS            rop: Rop protein, which maintains plasmids at low copy number; rop
   1224..1604    +  CDS            YPB1_ECOLX: Protein predicted: Swiss-Prot protein existence level 4. From Escherichia coli.
   1676..1967    -  CDS            TcR (fragment): tetracycline efflux protein; tet; confers resistance to tetracycline
   1982..2003    -  protein_bind   CAP binding site: CAP binding activates transcription in the presence of cAMP. E. coli catabolite activator protein
   2016..3098    -  CDS            lacI: lac repressor; lacI; The lac repressor binds to the lac operator to inhibit transcription in E. coli. This inhibition can be relieved by adding lactose or isopropyl-β-D-thiogalactopyranoside (IPTG).
   3099..3176    -  promoter       lacI promoter: lacI
   3184..3463    -  CDS            TcR (fragment): tetracycline efflux protein; tet; confers resistance to tetracycline
   3485..3503    +  promoter       T7 promoter: promoter for bacteriophage T7 RNA polymerase
   3504..3528    +  protein_bind   lac operator: The lac repressor binds to the lac operator to inhibit transcription in E. coli. This inhibition can be relieved by adding lactose or isopropyl-β-D-thiogalactopyranoside (IPTG). lac repressor encoded by lacI
   3543..3565    +  RBS            RBS: efficient ribosome binding site from bacteriophage T7 gene 10 (Olins and Rangwala, 1989)
   3644..4744    +  CDS            MBP: maltose binding protein from E. coli; malE (mutated); This version of the gene does not encode a signal sequence, so MBP will remain in the cytosol.
   4768..4788    +  CDS            capTEV™ (fragment): composite tag for in vivo biotinylation, TEV protease cleavage, and 6xHis tagging
   4793..5980    +  CDS            SOG1 (fragment): NAC8_ARATH - Also known as NAC008 From Arabidopsis thaliana (Mouse-ear cress).
   5996..6013    +  CDS            9xHis (fragment): 9xHis affinity tag
   6023..6072    +  CDS            SET1 (fragment): solubility-enhancement tag derived from T7 phage gene 10B
   6080..6127    +  terminator     T7 terminator: transcription terminator for bacteriophage T7 RNA polymerase
   6164..6592    +  rep_origin     f1 ori (sequence partly withheld): f1 bacteriophage origin of replication; arrow indicates direction of (+) strand synthesis
   6645..6702    +  promoter       AmpR promoter (fragment): bla
   6711..7526    -  CDS            KanR: aminoglycoside phosphotransferase; aph(3')-Ia; confers resistance to kanamycin in bacteria or G418 (Geneticin®) in eukaryotes
