[The description below was written by a language model from this plasmid's Addgene catalogue record and pLannotate feature annotations shown in this document.]
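Description:
pMH_MBP_AtSOG1_54-499 is a bacterial expression plasmid built on pMH, a pET-24d derivative, for producing a truncated form (residues 54–499) of the Arabidopsis thaliana NAC-family protein SOG1 (also known as NAC008) in E. coli. The roughly 7.6 kb plasmid replicates from a ColE1/pBR322-type origin accompanied by the bom mobility region and the rop gene. The catalogue lists it as high copy, although rop normally moderates copy number. Selection is by kanamycin through an aph(3')-Ia resistance gene, and an f1 origin is also present. Short tetracycline-resistance fragments and a predicted E. coli open reading frame appear to be pBR322-derived backbone remnants rather than functional parts.

Expression is driven by a T7 promoter placed directly upstream of a lac operator and the T7 gene 10 ribosome binding site, with a plasmid-borne lacI gene supplying repressor. Transcription therefore depends on T7 RNA polymerase from the host and is induced with IPTG, ending at the T7 terminator. According to the catalogue entry, the insert was introduced by Gibson cloning and carries an N-terminal tag of 2x Strep, 6x His and maltose binding protein, removable with TEV protease. The feature table confirms a signal-sequence-free (cytosolic) MBP followed by a short match consistent with a TEV site and then the SOG1 fragment. The Strep and N-terminal His elements are not individually annotated but may lie in the unannotated stretch between the RBS and MBP. A His-tag sequence is annotated downstream of the insert, as in pET-24d, but the record does not show whether it is translated. The design suits soluble expression and affinity purification of recombinant SOG1, with the tag cleaved off for downstream work.
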