Addgene plasmid #238518: pMH_MBP_AtSOG1_54-499
Purpose: Bacterial expression of A. thaliana SOG1 54-499
Depositing lab: Michael Hothorn. Depositing organization: University of Geneva.
Backbone
  Vector backbone: pMH (pET-24d based)
  Vector type: Bacterial Expression
Growth in bacteria
  Bacterial resistance: Kanamycin, 50 μg/mL
  Growth temperature: 37°C
  Growth strain: DH5alpha
  Copy number: High Copy
Gene/Insert
  Gene/Insert name: AtSOG1
  Species: A. thaliana (mustard weed)
  Tag / fusion protein: 2x Strep, 6x His, MBP, N-term, TEV cleavable (N terminal on insert)
  Cloning method: Gibson Cloning
Terms and licenses: Academic/Nonprofit Terms; Industry Terms: Not Available to Industry
How to cite: pMH_MBP_AtSOG1_54-499 was a gift from Michael Hothorn (Addgene plasmid # 238518 ; http://n2t.net/addgene:238518 ; RRID:Addgene_238518)
